Addgene plasmid #226622: pCKC017
Purpose: pLenti wt hTdT template for libraries 1-2
Depositing lab: Chang Liu. Depositing organization: University of California, Irvine. Publication: A massively parallel in vivo assay of TdT mutants yields variants with altered nucleotide insertion biases. Carlson CK, Loveless TB, Milisavljevic M, Kelly PI, Mills JH, Tyo KEJ, Liu CC. bioRxiv [Preprint]. 2024 Jun 11:2024.06.11.598561. doi: 10.1101/2024.06.11.598561. PubMed 38915690.
Backbone
  Vector backbone: pLenti CMV Blast Dest (Addgene #17451)
  Backbone size w/o insert (bp): 8100
  Modifications to backbone: Ampicillin resistance gene was replaced with kanamycin resistance, the CMV promoter sequence was extended, and a a pPGK-sfGFP-P2A-puroR cassette was added
  Vector type: Mammalian Expression, Lentiviral, Synthetic Biology
  Selectable markers: Puromycin
Growth in bacteria
  Bacterial resistance: Kanamycin, 50 μg/mL
  Growth temperature: 30°C
  Growth strain: NEB Stable
  Copy number: Unknown
Gene/Insert
  Gene/Insert name: Terminal deoxynucleotidyl transferase (alt name: TdT)
  Species: H. sapiens (human)
  Insert size (bp): 2167
  Mutation: synonymous mutation in D2, synonymous mutation in V414, endogenous HEK3 sequence added downstream of TdT gene
  Entrez Gene: DNTT (a.k.a. TDT)
  Promoter: CMV
  Cloning method: Gibson Cloning
  Sequencing primers: 5′ CMV Forward (Invitrogen, CGCAAATGGGCGGTAGGCGTG)
Resource information
  A portion of this plasmid was derived from a plasmid made by: Chang Liu's lab (Addgene plasmid #126450)
Terms and licenses: Academic/Nonprofit Terms; Industry Terms: Not Available to Industry
Depositor comments: This plasmid has also been grown in Invitrogen One Shot Stbl3 chemically competent E. coli. Please visit https://doi.org/10.1101/2024.06.11.598561 for bioRxiv preprint.
How to cite: pCKC017 was a gift from Chang Liu (Addgene plasmid # 226622 ; http://n2t.net/addgene:226622 ; RRID:Addgene_226622)
