[The description below was written by a language model from this plasmid's Addgene catalogue record and pLannotate feature annotations shown in this document.]
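Description:
pCKC017 is a third-generation-style lentiviral mammalian expression plasmid built on pLenti CMV Blast Dest, carrying wild-type human terminal deoxynucleotidyl transferase (TdT, gene DNTT). The depositor lists it as the template for building TdT variant libraries 1 and 2. In E. coli it replicates from a high-copy ColE1/pUC-type origin. Selection is with kanamycin, because the backbone's ampicillin resistance gene was replaced by a Tn5 NeoR/KanR coding sequence that is still driven by the AmpR promoter. An f1 origin, an SV40 origin and poly(A) signal, and lac/T3/T7 remnants are also annotated in the backbone.

The viral genome is transcribed from a chimeric RSV promoter fused to a truncated HIV-1 5' LTR. This is followed by the Ψ packaging signal with a gag fragment, the RRE for Rev-dependent nuclear export, and the cPPT/CTS. A second truncated LTR, adjacent to a nef fragment, closes the transfer cassette, so packaging functions must be supplied in trans.

Within the provirus, an extended CMV enhancer/promoter drives the TdT open reading frame, which carries synonymous changes at D2 and V414. The record states that an endogenous HEK3 sequence was added downstream of the gene; this element is not separately annotated in the feature table, and its function is not stated. A WPRE follows to enhance transcript expression. Next comes a mouse PGK promoter driving superfolder GFP linked by P2A to puromycin N-acetyltransferase, which allows transduced cells to be tracked by fluorescence and selected with puromycin. The associated work concerns a massively parallel in vivo assay of TdT mutants with altered nucleotide insertion biases.
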