Features (pLannotate 1.2.2; 32 found; start..end, strand, type, name):
    622..1221    +  CDS            PuroR: puromycin N-acetyltransferase; pac from Streptomyces alboniger; confers resistance to puromycin
   1238..1375    +  CDS            nef (fragment): NEF_HV1LA - Experimental evidence at protein level: Swiss-Prot protein existence level 1. Extracellular Nef protein targets CD4(+) T-lymphocytes for apoptosis by interacting with CXCR4 surface receptors. From Human immunodeficiency virus type 1 group M subtype B (isolate Lai) (HIV-1).
   1361..1541    +  LTR            5' LTR (truncated): truncated 5' long terminal repeat (LTR) from HIV-1
   1613..1734    +  polyA_signal   SV40 poly(A) signal: SV40 polyadenylation signal
   1774..1909    +  rep_origin     SV40 ori: SV40 origin of replication
   1930..1948    -  promoter       T7 promoter: promoter for bacteriophage T7 RNA polymerase
   1956..2111    +  CDS            lacZα (fragment): LacZα fragment of β-galactosidase; lacZ fragment
   2116..2544    +  rep_origin     f1 ori (sequence partly withheld): f1 bacteriophage origin of replication; arrow indicates direction of (+) strand synthesis
   2638..2701    +  promoter       AmpR promoter: bla
   2702..3496    +  CDS            NeoR/KanR: aminoglycoside phosphotransferase from Tn5; aph(3')-II (or nptII); confers resistance to neomycin, kanamycin, and G418 (Geneticin®)
   3667..4255    +  rep_origin     ori: high-copy-number ColE1/pMB1/pBR322/pUC origin of replication
   4438..4530    +  CDS            lacI (fragment): lac repressor; lacI; The lac repressor binds to the lac operator to inhibit transcription in E. coli. This inhibition can be relieved by adding lactose or isopropyl-β-D-thiogalactopyranoside (IPTG).
   4543..4564    +  protein_bind   CAP binding site: CAP binding activates transcription in the presence of cAMP. E. coli catabolite activator protein
   4579..4609    +  promoter       lac promoter: promoter for the E. coli lac operon
   4617..4633    +  protein_bind   lac operator: The lac repressor binds to the lac operator to inhibit transcription in E. coli. This inhibition can be relieved by adding lactose or isopropyl-β-D-thiogalactopyranoside (IPTG). lac repressor encoded by lacI
   4678..4696    +  promoter       T3 promoter: promoter for bacteriophage T3 RNA polymerase
   4724..4950    +  promoter       RSV promoter: Rous sarcoma virus enhancer/promoter
   4951..5131    +  LTR            5' LTR (truncated): truncated 5' long terminal repeat (LTR) from HIV-1
   5178..5303    +  misc_feature   HIV-1 Ψ: packaging signal of human immunodeficiency virus type 1
   5287..5650    +  CDS            HIV-1 gag (fragment): gag protein from human immunodeficiency virus 1; gag
   5796..6029    +  misc_feature   RRE: The Rev response element (RRE) of HIV-1 allows for Rev-dependent mRNA export from the nucleus to the cytoplasm.
   6406..6506    +  CDS            Rev (fragment): human immunodeficiency virus 1 (HIV-1) Rev protein; rev; enhances nuclear export of unspliced and incompletely spliced viral mRNAs
   6525..6641    +  misc_feature   cPPT/CTS: central polypurine tract and central termination sequence of HIV-1
   6655..6683    +  enhancer       CMV enhancer (fragment): human cytomegalovirus immediate early enhancer
   6764..7067    +  enhancer       CMV enhancer: human cytomegalovirus immediate early enhancer
   7068..7271    +  promoter       CMV promoter: human cytomegalovirus (CMV) immediate early promoter
   7267..7300    +  LTR            5' LTR (truncated) (fragment): truncated 5' long terminal repeat (LTR) from HIV-1
   7316..7334    +  promoter       T7 promoter: promoter for bacteriophage T7 RNA polymerase
   7370..8896    +  CDS            DNTT: TDT_HUMAN - Also known as TDT From Homo sapiens (Human).
   8901..9489    +  misc_feature   WPRE: woodchuck hepatitis virus posttranscriptional regulatory element
   9588..10087   +  promoter       PGK promoter: mouse phosphoglycerate kinase 1 promoter
  10114..561     +  CDS            superfolder GFP (across the origin): GFP variant that folds robustly even when fused to poorly folded proteins (Pédelacq et al., 2006)
>Addgene plasmid #226622 | pCKC017 | addgene full sequence | sequence record 450096 | Addgene NGS Result
AAACTGCCGGTTCCTTGGCCGACTCTGGTAACGACGCTGACTTATGGTGTTCAGTGCTTTGCTCGTTATC
CGGACCATATGAAGCAGCATGACTTCTTCAAGTCCGCCATGCCGGAAGGCTATGTGCAGGAACGCACGAT
TTCCTTTAAGGATGACGGCACGTACAAAACGCGTGCGGAAGTGAAATTTGAAGGCGATACCCTGGTAAAC
CGCATTGAGCTGAAAGGCATTGACTTTAAAGAGGACGGCAATATCCTGGGCCATAAGCTGGAATACAATT
TTAACAGCCACAATGTTTACATCACCGCCGATAAACAAAAAAATGGCATTAAAGCGAATTTTAAAATTCG
CCACAACGTGGAGGATGGCAGCGTGCAGCTGGCTGATCACTACCAGCAAAACACTCCAATCGGTGATGGT
CCTGTTCTGCTGCCAGACAATCACTATCTGAGCACGCAAAGCGTTCTGTCTAAAGATCCGAACGAGAAAC
GCGATCATATGGTTCTGCTGGAGTTCGTAACCGCAGCGGGCATCACGCATGGTATGGATGAACTGTACAA
AGGCGCCACCAACTTCTCCCTGCTGAAGCAGGCCGGCGACGTGGAGGAGAACCCCGGCCCCATGACCGAG
TACAAGCCCACGGTGCGCCTCGCCACCCGCGACGACGTCCCCCGGGCCGTACGCACCCTCGCCGCCGCGT
TCGCCGACTACCCCGCCACGCGCCACACCGTGGACCCGGACCGCCACATCGAGCGGGTCACCGAGCTGCA
AGAACTCTTCCTCACGCGCGTCGGGCTCGACATCGGCAAGGTGTGGGTCGCGGACGACGGCGCCGCGGTG
GCGGTCTGGACCACGCCGGAGAGCGTCGAAGCGGGGGCGGTGTTCGCCGAGATCGGCCCGCGCATGGCCG
AGTTGAGCGGTTCCCGGCTGGCCGCGCAGCAACAGATGGAAGGCCTCCTGGCGCCGCACCGGCCCAAGGA
GCCCGCGTGGTTCCTGGCCACCGTCGGAGTCTCGCCCGACCACCAGGGCAAGGGTCTGGGCAGCGCCGTC
GTGCTCCCCGGAGTGGAGGCGGCCGAGCGCGCCGGGGTGCCCGCCTTCCTGGAGACCTCCGCGCCCCGCA
ACCTCCCCTTCTACGAGCGGCTCGGCTTCACCGTCACCGCCGACGTCGAGGTGCCCGAAGGACCGCGCAC
CTGGTGCATGACCCGCAAGCCCGGTGCCTGAGCACAATTCGAGCTCGGTACCTTTAAGACCAATGACTTA
CAAGGCAGCTGTAGATCTTAGCCACTTTTTAAAAGAAAAGGGGGGACTGGAAGGGCTAGCTCACTCCCAA
CGAAGACAAGATCTGCTTTTTGCTTGTACTGGGTCTCTCTGGTTAGACCAGATCTGAGCCTGGGAGCTCT
CTGGCTAACTAGGGAACCCACTGCTTAAGCCTCAATAAAGCTTGCCTTGAGTGCTTCAAGTAGTGTGTGC
CCGTCTGTTGTGTGACTCTGGTAACTAGAGATCCCTCAGACCCTTTTAGTCAGTGTGGAAAATCTCTAGC
AGTAGTAGTTCATGTCATCTTATTATTCAGTATTTATAACTTGCAAAGAAATGAATATCAGAGAGTGAGA
GGAACTTGTTTATTGCAGCTTATAATGGTTACAAATAAAGCAATAGCATCACAAATTTCACAAATAAAGC
ATTTTTTTCACTGCATTCTAGTTGTGGTTTGTCCAAACTCATCAATGTATCTTATCATGTCTGGCTCTAG
CTATCCCGCCCCTAACTCCGCCCATCCCGCCCCTAACTCCGCCCAGTTCCGCCCATTCTCCGCCCCATGG
CTGACTAATTTTTTTTATTTATGCAGAGGCCGAGGCCGCCTCGGCCTCTGAGCTATTCCAGAAGTAGTGA
GGAGGCTTTTTTGGAGGCCTAGGGACGTACCCAATTCGCCCTATAGTGAGTCGTATTACGCGCGCTCACT
GGCCGTCGTTTTACAACGTCGTGACTGGGAAAACCCTGGCGTTACCCAACTTAATCGCCTTGCAGCACAT
CCCCCTTTCGCCAGCTGGCGTAATAGCGAAGAGGCCCGCACCGATCGCCCTTCCCAACAGTTGCGCAGCC
TGAATGGCGAATGGG
[124 nt withheld, positions 2116-2239]
C
[91 nt withheld, positions 2241-2331]
A
[49 nt withheld, positions 2333-2381]
CCTTTGACGTTGGAGTCCACGTTCTTT
[37 nt withheld, positions 2409-2445]
ACCCTATCTCGGTCTATTCTTTTGATTTATAAGGGATTTTGCCGATTTCGGCCTATTGGTTAAAAAATGA
GCTGATTTAACAAAAATTTAACGCGAATTTTAACAAAATATTAACGCTTACAATTTAGGTGGCACTTTTC
GGGGAAATGTGCGCGGAACCCCTATTTGTTTATTTTTCTAAATACATTTAAATATGTATCCGCTCATGAG
ACAATAACCCTGATAAATGCTTCAATAATATTGAAAAAGGAAGAGTATGATTGAACAAGATGGATTGCAC
GCTGGTTCTCCGGCCGCTTGGGTGGAGAGGCTATTCGGCTATGACTGGGCACAACAGACAATCGGCTGCT
CTGATGCCGCCGTGTTCCGTCTGTCAGCGCAGGGGCGCCCGGTTCTTTTTGTCAAGACCGACCTGTCCGG
TGCCCTGAATGAACTGCAAGACGAGGCAGCGCGGCTATCGTGGCTGGCCACGACGGGCGTTCCTTGCGCA
GCTGTGCTCGACGTTGTCACTGAAGCGGGAAGGGACTGGCTGCTATTGGGCGAAGTGCCGGGGCAGGATC
TCCTGTCATCTCACCTTGCTCCTGCCGAGAAAGTATCCATCATGGCTGATGCAATGCGGCGGCTGCATAC
GCTTGATCCGGCTACTTGCCCATTCGACCACCAAGCGAAACATCGCATCGAGCGAGCACGTACTCGGATG
GAAGCCGGTCTTGTCGATCAGGATGATCTGGACGAAGAGCATCAGGGGCTCGCGCCAGCCGAACTGTTCG
CCAGGCTCAAGGCGAGCATGCCCGACGGCGAGGATCTCGTCGTGACCCATGGCGATGCCTGCTTGCCGAA
TATCATGGTGGAAAATGGCCGCTTTTCTGGATTCATCGACTGTGGCCGGCTGGGTGTGGCGGACCGCTAT
CAGGACATAGCGTTGGCTACCCGTGATATTGCTGAAGAGCTTGGCGGCGAATGGGCTGACCGCTTCCTCG
TGCTTTACGGTATCGCCGCTCCCGATTCGCAGCGCATCGCCTTCTATCGCCTTCTTGACGAGTTCTTCTG
ACTGTCAGACCAAGTTTACTCATATATACTTTAGATTGATTTAAAACTTCATTTTTAATTTAAAAGGATC
TAGGTGAAGATCCTTTTTGATAATCTCATGACCAAAATCCCTTAACGTGAGTTTTCGTTCCACTGAGCGT
CAGACCCCGTAGAAAAGATCAAAGGATCTTCTTGAGATCCTTTTTTTCTGCGCGTAATCTGCTGCTTGCA
AACAAAAAAACCACCGCTACCAGCGGTGGTTTGTTTGCCGGATCAAGAGCTACCAACTCTTTTTCCGAAG
GTAACTGGCTTCAGCAGAGCGCAGATACCAAATACTGTTCTTCTAGTGTAGCCGTAGTTAGGCCACCACT
TCAAGAACTCTGTAGCACCGCCTACATACCTCGCTCTGCTAATCCTGTTACCAGTGGCTGCTGCCAGTGG
CGATAAGTCGTGTCTTACCGGGTTGGACTCAAGACGATAGTTACCGGATAAGGCGCAGCGGTCGGGCTGA
ACGGGGGGTTCGTGCACACAGCCCAGCTTGGAGCGAACGACCTACACCGAACTGAGATACCTACAGCGTG
AGCTATGAGAAAGCGCCACGCTTCCCGAAGGGAGAAAGGCGGACAGGTATCCGGTAAGCGGCAGGGTCGG
AACAGGAGAGCGCACGAGGGAGCTTCCAGGGGGAAACGCCTGGTATCTTTATAGTCCTGTCGGGTTTCGC
CACCTCTGACTTGAGCGTCGATTTTTGTGATGCTCGTCAGGGGGGCGGAGCCTATGGAAAAACGCCAGCA
ACGCGGCCTTTTTACGGTTCCTGGCCTTTTGCTGGCCTTTTGCTCACATGTTCTTTCCTGCGTTATCCCC
TGATTCTGTGGATAACCGTATTACCGCCTTTGAGTGAGCTGATACCGCTCGCCGCAGCCGAACGACCGAG
CGCAGCGAGTCAGTGAGCGAGGAAGCGGAAGAGCGCCCAATACGCAAACCGCCTCTCCCCGCGCGTTGGC
CGATTCATTAATGCAGCTGGCACGACAGGTTTCCCGACTGGAAAGCGGGCAGTGAGCGCAACGCAATTAA
TGTGAGTTAGCTCACTCATTAGGCACCCCAGGCTTTACACTTTATGCTTCCGGCTCGTATGTTGTGTGGA
ATTGTGAGCGGATAACAATTTCACACAGGAAACAGCTATGACCATGATTACGCCAAGCGCGCAATTAACC
CTCACTAAAGGGAACAAAAGCTGGAGCTGCAAGCTTAATGTAGTCTTATGCAATACTCTTGTAGTCTTGC
AACATGGTAACGATGAGTTAGCAACATGCCTTACAAGGAGAGAAAAAGCACCGTGCATGCCGATTGGTGG
AAGTAAGGTGGTACGATCGTGCCTTATTAGGAAGGCAACAGACGGGTCTGACATGGATTGGACGAACCAC
TGAATTGCCGCATTGCAGAGATATTGTATTTAAGTGCCTAGCTCGATACATAAACGGGTCTCTCTGGTTA
GACCAGATCTGAGCCTGGGAGCTCTCTGGCTAACTAGGGAACCCACTGCTTAAGCCTCAATAAAGCTTGC
CTTGAGTGCTTCAAGTAGTGTGTGCCCGTCTGTTGTGTGACTCTGGTAACTAGAGATCCCTCAGACCCTT
TTAGTCAGTGTGGAAAATCTCTAGCAGTGGCGCCCGAACAGGGACTTGAAAGCGAAAGGGAAACCAGAGG
AGCTCTCTCGACGCAGGACTCGGCTTGCTGAAGCGCGCACGGCAAGAGGCGAGGGGCGGCGACTGGTGAG
TACGCCAAAAATTTTGACTAGCGGAGGCTAGAAGGAGAGAGATGGGTGCGAGAGCGTCAGTATTAAGCGG
GGGAGAATTAGATCGCGATGGGAAAAAATTCGGTTAAGGCCAGGGGGAAAGAAAAAATATAAATTAAAAC
ATATAGTATGGGCAAGCAGGGAGCTAGAACGATTCGCAGTTAATCCTGGCCTGTTAGAAACATCAGAAGG
CTGTAGACAAATACTGGGACAGCTACAACCATCCCTTCAGACAGGATCAGAAGAACTTAGATCATTATAT
AATACAGTAGCAACCCTCTATTGTGTGCATCAAAGGATAGAGATAAAAGACACCAAGGAAGCTTTAGACA
AGATAGAGGAAGAGCAAAACAAAAGTAAGACCACCGCACAGCAAGCGGCCGCTGATCTTCAGACCTGGAG
GAGGAGATATGAGGGACAATTGGAGAAGTGAATTATATAAATATAAAGTAGTAAAAATTGAACCATTAGG
AGTAGCACCCACCAAGGCAAAGAGAAGAGTGGTGCAGAGAGAAAAAAGAGCAGTGGGAATAGGAGCTTTG
TTCCTTGGGTTCTTGGGAGCAGCAGGAAGCACTATGGGCGCAGCGTCAATGACGCTGACGGTACAGGCCA
GACAATTATTGTCTGGTATAGTGCAGCAGCAGAACAATTTGCTGAGGGCTATTGAGGCGCAACAGCATCT
GTTGCAACTCACAGTCTGGGGCATCAAGCAGCTCCAGGCAAGAATCCTGGCTGTGGAAAGATACCTAAAG
GATCAACAGCTCCTGGGGATTTGGGGTTGCTCTGGAAAACTCATTTGCACCACTGCTGTGCCTTGGAATG
CTAGTTGGAGTAATAAATCTCTGGAACAGATTTGGAATCACACGACCTGGATGGAGTGGGACAGAGAAAT
TAACAATTACACAAGCTTAATACACTCCTTAATTGAAGAATCGCAAAACCAGCAAGAAAAGAATGAACAA
GAATTATTGGAATTAGATAAATGGGCAAGTTTGTGGAATTGGTTTAACATAACAAATTGGCTGTGGTATA
TAAAATTATTCATAATGATAGTAGGAGGCTTGGTAGGTTTAAGAATAGTTTTTGCTGTACTTTCTATAGT
GAATAGAGTTAGGCAGGGATATTCACCATTATCGTTTCAGACCCACCTCCCAACCCCGAGGGGACCCGAC
AGGCCCGAAGGAATAGAAGAAGAAGGTGGAGAGAGAGACAGAGACAGATCCATTCGATTAGTGAACGGAT
CTCGACGGTATCGGTTAACTTTTAAAAGAAAAGGGGGGATTGGGGGGTACAGTGCAGGGGAAAGAATAGT
AGACATAATAGCAACAGACATACAAACTAAAGAATTACAAAAACAAATTACAAAATTCAAAATTTTATCG
ATAAGCTTGGGAGTTCCGCGTTACATAACTTACGGTAACTGCAGCATTGATTATTGACTAGTTATTAATA
GTAATCAATTACGGGGTCATTAGTTCATAGCCCATATATGGAGTTCCGCGTTACATAACTTACGGTAAAT
GGCCCGCCTGGCTGACCGCCCAACGACCCCCGCCCATTGACGTCAATAATGACGTATGTTCCCATAGTAA
CGCCAATAGGGACTTTCCATTGACGTCAATGGGTGGAGTATTTACGGTAAACTGCCCACTTGGCAGTACA
TCAAGTGTATCATATGCCAAGTACGCCCCCTATTGACGTCAATGACGGTAAATGGCCCGCCTGGCATTAT
GCCCAGTACATGACCTTATGGGACTTTCCTACTTGGCAGTACATCTACGTATTAGTCATCGCTATTACCA
TGGTGATGCGGTTTTGGCAGTACATCAATGGGCGTGGATAGCGGTTTGACTCACGGGGATTTCCAAGTCT
CCACCCCATTGACGTCAATGGGAGTTTGTTTTGGCACCAAAATCAACGGGACTTTCCAAAATGTCGTAAC
AACTCCGCCCCATTGACGCAAATGGGCGGTAGGCGTGTACGGTGGGAGGTCTATATAAGCAGAGCTCTCT
GGCTAACTAGAGAACCCACTGCTTACTGGCTTATCGAAATTAATACGACTCACTATAGGGAGACCCAAGC
TGGCTAGCGCTACCGGTCGCCACCATGGACCCACCACGAGCGTCCCACTTGAGCCCTCGGAAGAAGAGAC
CCCGGCAGACGGGTGCCTTGATGGCCTCCTCTCCTCAAGACATCAAATTTCAAGATTTGGTCGTCTTCAT
TTTGGAGAAGAAAATGGGAACCACCCGCAGAGCGTTCCTCATGGAGCTGGCCCGCAGGAAAGGGTTCAGG
GTTGAAAATGAGCTCAGTGATTCTGTCACCCACATTGTAGCAGAGAACAACTCGGGTTCGGATGTTCTGG
AGTGGCTTCAAGCACAGAAAGTACAAGTCAGCTCACAACCAGAGCTCCTCGATGTCTCCTGGCTGATCGA
ATGCATAGGAGCAGGGAAACCGGTGGAAATGACAGGAAAACACCAGCTTGTTGTGAGAAGAGACTATTCA
GATAGCACCAACCCAGGCCCCCCGAAGACTCCACCAATTGCTGTACAAAAGATCTCCCAGTATGCGTGTC
AGAGAAGAACCACTTTAAACAACTGTAACCAGATATTCACGGATGCCTTTGATATACTGGCTGAAAACTG
TGAGTTTAGAGAAAATGAAGACTCCTGTGTGACATTTATGAGAGCAGCTTCTGTATTGAAATCTCTGCCA
TTCACAATCATCAGTATGAAGGACACAGAAGGAATTCCCTGCCTGGGGTCCAAGGTGAAGGGTATCATAG
AGGAGATTATTGAAGATGGAGAAAGTTCTGAAGTTAAAGCTGTGTTAAATGATGAACGATATCAATCCTT
CAAACTCTTTACTTCTGTATTTGGAGTGGGGCTGAAGACTTCTGAGAAGTGGTTCAGGATGGGTTTCAGA
ACTCTGAGTAAAGTAAGGTCGGACAAAAGCCTGAAATTTACACGAATGCAGAAAGCAGGATTTCTGTATT
ATGAAGACCTTGTCAGCTGTGTGACCAGGGCAGAAGCAGAGGCCGTCAGTGTGCTGGTTAAAGAGGCTGT
CTGGGCATTTCTTCCGGATGCTTTCGTCACCATGACAGGAGGGTTCCGGAGGGGTAAGAAGATGGGGCAT
GATGTAGATTTTTTAATTACCAGCCCAGGATCAACAGAGGATGAAGAGCAACTTTTACAGAAAGTGATGA
ACTTATGGGAAAAGAAGGGATTACTTTTATATTATGACCTTGTGGAGTCAACATTTGAAAAGCTCAGGTT
GCCTAGCAGGAAGGTTGATGCTTTGGATCATTTTCAAAAGTGCTTTCTGATTTTCAAATTGCCTCGTCAA
AGAGTCGACAGTGACCAGTCCAGCTGGCAGGAAGGAAAGACCTGGAAGGCCATCCGTGTGGATTTAGTTC
TGTGCCCCTACGAGCGTCGTGCCTTTGCCCTGTTGGGATGGACTGGATCCCGGCAGTTTGAGAGAGACCT
CCGGCGCTATGCCACACATGAGCGGAAGATGATTCTGGATAACCATGCTTTATATGACAAGACCAAGAGG
ATATTCCTCAAAGCAGAAAGTGAAGAAGAAATTTTTGCGCATCTGGGATTGGATTATATTGAACCGTGGG
AAAGAAATGCCTAGCAATCAACCTCTGGATTACAAAATTTGTGAAAGATTGACTGGTATTCTTAACTATG
TTGCTCCTTTTACGCTATGTGGATACGCTGCTTTAATGCCTTTGTATCATGCTATTGCTTCCCGTATGGC
TTTCATTTTCTCCTCCTTGTATAAATCCTGGTTGCTGTCTCTTTATGAGGAGTTGTGGCCCGTTGTCAGG
CAACGTGGCGTGGTGTGCACTGTGTTTGCTGACGCAACCCCCACTGGTTGGGGCATTGCCACCACCTGTC
AGCTCCTTTCCGGGACTTTCGCTTTCCCCCTCCCTATTGCCACGGCGGAACTCATCGCCGCCTGCCTTGC
CCGCTGCTGGACAGGGGCTCGGCTGTTGGGCACTGACAATTCCGTGGTGTTGTCGGGGAAGCTGACGTCC
TTTCCATGGCTGCTCGCCTGTGTTGCCACCTGGATTCTGCGCGGGACGTCCTTCTGCTACGTCCCTTCGG
CCCTCAATCCAGCGGACCTTCCTTCCCGCGGCCTGCTGCCGGCTCTGCGGCCTCTTCCGCGTCTTCGCCT
TCGCCCTCAGACGAGTCGGATCTCCCTTTGGGCCGCCTCCCCGCCTGGGGATCCGGCCCAGACTGAGCAC
GTGAGGGCAGAGGAAAGGAAGGGATCTATTAGGCGGCCGCGTGGATAACCGTATTACCGCCATGCATCTA
CCGGGTAGGGGAGGCGCTTTTCCCAAGGCAGTCTGGAGCATGCGCTTTAGCAGCCCCGCTGGGCACTTGG
CGCTACACAAGTGGCCTCTGGCCTCGCACACATTCCACATCCACCGGTAGGCGCCAACCGGCTCCGTTCT
TTGGTGGCCCCTTCGCGCCACCTTCTACTCCTCCCCTAGTCAGGAAGTTCCCCCCCGCCCCGCAGCTCGC
GTCGTGCAGGACGTGACAAATGGAAGTAGCACGTATCACTAGTCTCGTGCAGATGGACAGCACCGCTGAG
CAATGGAAGCGGGTAGGCCTTTGGGGCAGCGGCCAATAGCAGCTTTGCTCCTTCGCTTTCTGGGCTCAGA
GGCTGGGAAGGGGTGGGTCCGGGGGCGGGCTCAGGGGCGGGCTCAGGGGCGGGGCGGGCGCCCGAAGGTC
CTCCGGAGGCCCGGCATTCTGCACGCTTCAAAAGCGCACGTCTGCCGCGCTGTTCTCCTCTTCCTCATCT
CCGGGCCTTTCGACCTGGTAGCGCTACCGGTCGCCACCATGCGTAAAGGCGAAGAGCTGTTCACTGGTGT
CGTCCCTATTCTGGTGGAACTGGATGGTGATGTCAACGGTCATAAGTTTTCCGTGCGTGGCGAGGGTGAA
GGTGACGCAACTAATGGTAAACTGACGCTGAAGTTCATCTGTACTACTGGT
